Addgene plasmid #222594: pPB.DEST-Illusia(YYEE)
Purpose: Piggybac expression vector with a phospho-mimetic mutant (YYEE) of the Illusia FRET reporter for integrin phosphorylation
Depositing lab: Johanna Ivaska. Depositing organization: Turku Bioscience Centre. Publication: Dynamic regulation of integrin beta1 phosphorylation supports invasion of breast cancer cells. Conway JRW, Joshi O, Kaivola J, Follain G, Gounis M, Kuhl D, Ivaska J. Nat Cell Biol. 2025 May 26. doi: 10.1038/s41556-025-01663-4. PubMed 40419795.
Backbone
  Vector backbone: pPB.DEST
  Total vector size (bp): 8104
  Vector type: Mammalian Expression ; Transposon-based stable expression
Growth in bacteria
  Bacterial resistance: Ampicillin, 100 μg/mL
  Growth temperature: 37°C
  Growth strain: DH5alpha
  Copy number: High Copy
Gene/Insert
  Gene/Insert name: Illusia(YYEE)
  Species: Synthetic
  Insert size (bp): 2274
  Mutation: Mutations in the NPxY sites equivolent to Y783E, Y795E in full-length integrin beta1 (ITGB1)
  Promoter: CAG
  Cloning method: Gateway Cloning
  Sequencing primers: 5′ CAG_F; 3′ BGH_R
Terms and licenses: Academic/Nonprofit Terms; Industry Terms
How to cite: pPB.DEST-Illusia(YYEE) was a gift from Johanna Ivaska (Addgene plasmid # 222594 ; http://n2t.net/addgene:222594 ; RRID:Addgene_222594)
