[The description below was written by a language model from this plasmid's Addgene catalogue record and pLannotate feature annotations shown in this document.]
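Description:
pPB.DEST-Illusia(YYEE) is a piggyBac transposon-based mammalian expression plasmid of about 8.1 kb, built by Gateway recombination into the pPB.DEST destination backbone. It is propagated in E. coli as a high-copy plasmid through a ColE1/pUC-type origin and selected with ampicillin via the β-lactamase gene. An f1 origin, lacZα and lac regulatory fragments, and T7 and T3 promoters remain from the parental cloning vector. The automated feature table does not annotate the piggyBac terminal repeats, and no mammalian selection marker is listed, so stable lines would presumably be obtained by co-delivering a transposase and then, for example, sorting on reporter fluorescence.

The payload is a 2.3 kb synthetic open reading frame flanked by attB1 and attB2 sites. It is driven by the CAG promoter (CMV enhancer, chicken β-actin promoter and chimeric β-actin/β-globin intron) and terminated by the bGH polyadenylation signal. The annotated coding segments are a short N-terminal Lyn fragment, which typically serves as a membrane-targeting motif, followed by the yellow acceptor YPet, a fragment of human DOK1 and the cyan donor mTurquoise2. DOK1 is an adaptor that binds integrin β cytoplasmic tails. An unannotated stretch lies between the DOK1 fragment and mTurquoise2, and it presumably holds linker sequence and the integrin β1-derived NPxY substrate region, though the table does not confirm this.

Illusia is a FRET reporter for integrin phosphorylation. In this variant, the two NPxY tyrosines, equivalent to Y783 and Y795 of full-length ITGB1, are changed to glutamate. This gives a phospho-mimetic form suited to use as a control alongside the wild-type biosensor in studies of integrin β1 phosphorylation, such as in invasive breast cancer cells.
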