Features (pLannotate 1.2.2; 27 found; start..end, strand, type, name):
     30..458     -  rep_origin     f1 ori (sequence partly withheld): f1 bacteriophage origin of replication; arrow indicates direction of (+) strand synthesis
    463..618     -  CDS            lacZα (fragment): LacZα fragment of β-galactosidase; lacZ fragment
    626..644     +  promoter       T7 promoter: promoter for bacteriophage T7 RNA polymerase
   1011..1390    +  enhancer       CMV enhancer: human cytomegalovirus immediate early enhancer
   1392..1670    +  promoter       chicken β-actin promoter: No description available
   1671..2687    +  intron         chimeric intron: chimera between introns from chicken β-actin and rabbit β-globin
   2685..2741    +  CDS            HBB (fragment): HBB_LEPEU - Experimental evidence at protein level: Swiss-Prot protein existence level 1. Involved in oxygen transport from the lung to the various peripheral tissues. From Lepus europaeus (European hare).
   2773..2797    +  protein_bind   attB1: mutant version of attB; recombination site for the Gateway® BP reaction BP Clonase™
   2813..2872    +  CDS            Lyn (fragment): LYN_MOUSE - Experimental evidence at protein level: Swiss-Prot protein existence level 1. Non-receptor tyrosine-protein kinase that transmits signals from cell surface receptors and plays an important role in the regulation of innate and adaptive immune responses, hematopoiesis, responses to growth factors and cytokines, integrin signaling, but also responses to DNA damage and genotoxic agents. Functions primarily as negative regulator, but can also function as activator, depending on the context. Required for the initiation of the B-cell response, but also for its down-regulation and terminat
   2873..3586    +  CDS            YPet: YPet is a basic (constitutively fluorescent) yellow fluorescent protein published in 2005, derived from Aequorea victoria. It has moderate acid sensitivity.
   3575..3913    +  CDS            DOK1 (fragment): DOK1_HUMAN - Experimental evidence at protein level: Swiss-Prot protein existence level 1. DOK proteins are enzymatically inert adaptor or scaffolding proteins. They provide a docking platform for the assembly of multimolecular signaling complexes. DOK1 appears to be a negative regulator of the insulin signaling pathway. Modulates integrin activation by competing with talin for the same binding site on ITGB3. From Homo sapiens (Human).
   4370..5089    +  CDS            mTurquoise2: enhanced monomeric variant of CFP (Goedhart et al., 2012) mammalian codon-optimized
   5099..5123    -  protein_bind   attB2: mutant version of attB; recombination site for the Gateway® BP reaction BP Clonase™
   5162..5386    +  polyA_signal   bGH poly(A) signal: bovine growth hormone polyadenylation signal
   5390..5406    +  promoter       SV40 promoter (fragment): SV40 enhancer and early promoter
   5457..5473    -  protein_bind   lac operator: The lac repressor binds to the lac operator to inhibit transcription in E. coli. This inhibition can be relieved by adding lactose or isopropyl-β-D-thiogalactopyranoside (IPTG). lac repressor encoded by lacI
   5481..5511    -  promoter       lac promoter: promoter for the E. coli lac operon
   5526..5547    -  protein_bind   CAP binding site: CAP binding activates transcription in the presence of cAMP. E. coli catabolite activator protein
   5560..5599    -  CDS            lacI (fragment): lac repressor; lacI; The lac repressor binds to the lac operator to inhibit transcription in E. coli. This inhibition can be relieved by adding lactose or isopropyl-β-D-thiogalactopyranoside (IPTG).
   5926..5944    -  promoter       T3 promoter: promoter for bacteriophage T3 RNA polymerase
   5989..6005    -  protein_bind   lac operator: The lac repressor binds to the lac operator to inhibit transcription in E. coli. This inhibition can be relieved by adding lactose or isopropyl-β-D-thiogalactopyranoside (IPTG). lac repressor encoded by lacI
   6013..6043    -  promoter       lac promoter: promoter for the E. coli lac operon
   6058..6079    -  protein_bind   CAP binding site: CAP binding activates transcription in the presence of cAMP. E. coli catabolite activator protein
   6092..6184    -  CDS            lacI (fragment): lac repressor; lacI; The lac repressor binds to the lac operator to inhibit transcription in E. coli. This inhibition can be relieved by adding lactose or isopropyl-β-D-thiogalactopyranoside (IPTG).
   6367..6955    -  rep_origin     ori: high-copy-number ColE1/pMB1/pBR322/pUC origin of replication
   7126..7986    -  CDS            AmpR: β-lactamase; bla; confers resistance to ampicillin, carbenicillin, and related antibiotics
   7987..8091    -  promoter       AmpR promoter: bla
>Addgene plasmid #222594 | pPB.DEST-Illusia(YYEE) | addgene full sequence | sequence record 450070 | Addgene NGS Result
CTAAATTGTAAGCGTTAATATTTTGTTAAAATTCGCGTTAAATTTTTGTTAAATCAGCTCATTTTTTAAC
CAATAGGCCGAAATCGGCAAAATCCCTTATAAATCAAAAGAATAGACCGAGATAGGGT
[37 nt withheld, positions 129-165]
AAAGAACGTGGACTCCAACGTCAAAGG
[49 nt withheld, positions 193-241]
T
[91 nt withheld, positions 243-333]
G
[124 nt withheld, positions 335-458]
CCCATTCGCCATTCAGGCTGCGCAACTGTTGGGAAGGGCGATCGGTGCGGGCCTCTTCGCTATTACGCCA
GCTGGCGAAAGGGGGATGTGCTGCAAGGCGATTAAGTTGGGTAACGCCAGGGTTTTCCCAGTCACGACGT
TGTAAAACGACGGCCAGTGAGCGCGCGTAATACGACTCACTATAGGGCGAATTGGGGCGCGCCATTCTAG
ATTAACCCTAGAAAGATAGTCTGCGTAAAATTGACGCATGCATTCTTGAAATATTGCTCTCTCTTTCTAA
ATAGCGCGAATCCGTCGCTGTGCATTTAGGACATCTCAGTCGCCGCTTGGAGCTCCCGTGAGGCGTGCTT
GTCAATGCGGTAAGTGTCACTGATTTTGAACTATAACGACCGCGTGAGTCAAAATGACGCATGATTATCT
TTTACGTGACTTTTAAGATTTAACTCATACGATAATTATATTGTTATTTCATGTTCTACTTACGTGATAA
CTTATTATATATATATTTTCTTGTTATAGATATCAACTAGAATGCTAGCATGGGCCCATCTCGACATTGA
TTATTGACTAGTTATTAATAGTAATCAATTACGGGGTCATTAGTTCATAGCCCATATATGGAGTTCCGCG
TTACATAACTTACGGTAAATGGCCCGCCTGGCTGACCGCCCAACGACCCCCGCCCATTGACGTCAATAAT
GACGTATGTTCCCATAGTAACGCCAATAGGGACTTTCCATTGACGTCAATGGGTGGAGTATTTACGGTAA
ACTGCCCACTTGGCAGTACATCAAGTGTATCATATGCCAAGTACGCCCCCTATTGACGTCAATGACGGTA
AATGGCCCGCCTGGCATTATGCCCAGTACATGACCTTATGGGACTTTCCTACTTGGCAGTACATCTACGT
ATTAGTCATCGCTATTACCATGGTCGAGGTGAGCCCCACGTTCTGCTTCACTCTCCCCATCTCCCCCCCC
TCCCCACCCCCAATTTTGTATTTATTTATTTTTTAATTATTTTGTGCAGCGATGGGGGCGGGGGGGGGGG
GGGGGGCGCGCGGGGGGGGGGGGGGGGCGGGGCGAGGGGCGGGGCGGGGCGAGGCGGAGAGGTGCGGCGG
CAGCCAATCAGAGCGGCGCGCTCCGAAAGTTTCCTTTTATGGCGAGGCGGCGGCGGCGGCGGCCCTATAA
AAAGCGAAGCGCGCGGCGGGCGGGAGTCGCTGCGCGCTGCCTTCGCCCCGTGCCCCGCTCCGCCGCCGCC
TCGCGCCGCCCGCCCCGGCTCTGACTGACCGCGTTACTCCCACAGGTGAGCGGGCGGGACGGCCCTTCTC
CTCCGGGCTGTAATTAGCGCTTGGTTTAATGACGGCTTGTTTCTTTTCTGTGGCTGCGTGAAAGCCTTGA
GGGGCTCCGGGAGGGCCCTTTGTGCGGGGGGAGCGGCTCGGGGGGTGCGTGCGTGTGTGTGTGCGTGGGG
AGCGCCGCGTGCGGCTCCGCGCTGCCCGGCGGCTGTGAGCGCTGCGGGCGCGGCGCGGGGCTTTGTGCGC
TCCGCAGTGTGCGCGAGGGGAGCGCGGCCGGGGGCGGTGCCCCGCGGTGCGGGGGGGGCTGCGAGGGGAA
CAAAGGCTGCGTGCGGGGTGTGTGCGTGGGGGGGTGAGCAGGGGGTGTGGGCGCGTCGGTCGGGCTGCAA
CCCCCCCTGCACCCCCCTCCCCGAGTTGCTGAGCACGGCCCGGCTTCGGGTGCGGGGCTCCGTACGGGGC
GTGGCGCGGGGCTCGCCGTGCCGGGCGGGGGGTGGCGGCAGGTGGGGGTGCCGGGCGGGGCGGGGCCGCC
TCGGGCCGGGGAGGGCTCGGGGGAGGGGCGCGGCGGCCCCCGGAGCGCCGGCGGCTGTCGAGGCGCGGCG
AGCCGCAGCCATTGCCTTTTATGGTAATCGTGCGAGAGGGCGCAGGGACTTCCTTTGTCCCAAATCTGTG
CGGAGCCGAAATCTGGGAGGCGCCGCCGCACCCCCTCTAGCGGGCGCGGGGCGAAGCGGTGCGGCGCCGG
CAGGAAGGAAATGGGCGGGGAGGGCCTTCGTGCGTCGCCGCGCCGCCGTCCCCTTCTCCCTCTCCAGCCT
CGGGGCTGTCCGCGGGGGGACGGCTGCCTTCGGGGGGGACGGGGCAGGGCGGGGTTCGGCTTCTGGCGTG
TGACCGGCGGCTCTAGAGCCTCTGCTAACCATGTTCATGCCTTCTTCTTTTTCCTACAGCTCCTGGGCAA
CGTGCTGGTTATTGTGCTGTCTCATCATTTTGGCAAAGAATTCAGATCTGCGGCCGCCTCGAGAAGCTTG
ATCAACAAGTTTGTACAAAAAAGCAGGCTAGCGTCGACGCCACCATGGGCTGCATCAAGAGCAAGCGCAA
GGACAACCTGAACGACGACGGCGTGGACTCTAGAATGGTGAGCAAGGGCGAGGAGCTGTTCACCGGGGTG
GTGCCCATCCTGGTCGAGCTGGACGGCGACGTAAACGGCCACAAGTTCAGCGTGTCCGGCGAGGGCGAGG
GCGATGCCACCTACGGCAAGCTGACCCTGAAGCTTCTATGCACCACCGGCAAGCTGCCCGTGCCCTGGCC
CACCCTCGTGACCACCCTGGGCTACGGCCTGCAGTGCTTCGCCCGCTACCCCGACCACATGAAGCAGCAC
GACTTCTTCAAGTCCGCCATGCCCGAAGGCTACGTCCAGGAGCGCACCATCTTCTTCAAGGACGACGGCA
ACTACAAGACCCGCGCCGAGGTGAAGTTCGAGGGCGACACCCTGGTGAACCGCATCGAGCTGAAGGGCAT
CGACTTCAAGGAGGACGGCAACATCCTGGGGCACAAGCTGGAGTACAACTACAACAGCCACAACGTCTAT
ATCACCGCCGACAAGCAGAAGAACGGCATCAAGGCCAACTTCAAGATCCGCCACAACATCGAGGACGGCG
GCGTGCAGCTCGCCGACCACTACCAGCAGAACACCCCCATCGGCGACGGCCCCGTGCTGCTGCCCGACAA
CCACTACCTGAGCTACCAGTCCGCCCTGTTCAAAGACCCCAACGAGAAGCGCGATCACATGGTCCTGCTG
GAGTTCCTGACCGCCGCCGGGATCACTGAGGGCATGAACGAGCTGTACCTCGAGGAAGGTTCCCAATTCT
GGGTAACGGTGCAGAGGACTGAGGCCGCCGAGCGCTGTGGCCTGCATGGCTCCTACGTGCTGAGGGTGGA
GGCTGAAAGGCTGACTCTCCTGACCGTGGGGGCCCAGAGTCAGATACTGGAGCCACTCCTGTCCTGGCCC
TACACTCTGTTGCGTCGCTATGGCCGGGACAAGGTCATGTTCTCTTTCGAGGCCGGCCGCCGCTGCCCCT
CAGGCCCTGGAACCTTCACCTTCCAGACGGCACAGGGAAATGACATCTTCCAGGCAGTTGAGACTGCCAT
CCACCGGCAGAAGGCCCAGGGAAAGGCCGGAGGTACCAGTGCTGGTGGTAGTGCTGGTGGTAGTGCTGGT
GGTAGTGCTGGTGGTAGTGCTGGTGGTTCCGGCAGTGCTGGTGGTAGTGCTGGTGGTAGTACCAGTGCTG
GTGGTAGTGCTGGTGGTAGTGCTGGTGGTAGTGCTGGTGGTAGTGCTGGTGGTTCCGGCAGTGCTGGTGG
TAGTGCTGGTGGTAGTACCAGTGCTGGTGGTAGTGCTGGTGGTAGTGCTGGTGGTAGTGCTGGTGGTAGT
GCTGGTGGTTCCGGCAGTGCTGGTGGTAGTGCTGGTGGTAGTACCAGTGCTGGTGGTAGTGCTGGTGGTA
GTGCTGGTGGTAGTGCTGGTGGTAGTGCTGGTGGTTCCGGAAAAGGAGAGGAAAAGCCGAATGTCGTGAC
TACAGTAGCCAGTAAGGAAATTCCTAATGAAGGTACGGACTGGAAAGCCAATGGCGGCCGCATGGTGAGC
AAGGGCGAGGAGCTGTTCACCGGGGTGGTGCCCATCCTGGTCGAGCTGGACGGCGACGTAAACGGCCACA
AGTTCAGCGTGTCCGGCGAGGGCGAGGGCGATGCCACCTACGGCAAGCTGACCCTGAAGTTCATCTGCAC
CACCGGCAAGCTGCCCGTGCCCTGGCCCACCCTCGTGACCACCCTGTCCTGGGGCGTGCAGTGCTTCGCC
CGCTACCCCGACCACATGAAGCAGCACGACTTCTTCAAGTCCGCCATGCCCGAAGGCTACGTCCAGGAGC
GCACCATCTTCTTCAAGGACGACGGCAACTACAAGACCCGCGCCGAGGTGAAGTTCGAGGGCGACACCCT
GGTGAACCGCATCGAGCTGAAGGGCATCGACTTCAAGGAGGACGGCAACATCCTGGGGCACAAGCTGGAG
TACAACTACTTTAGCGACAACGTCTATATCACCGCCGACAAGCAGAAGAACGGCATCAAGGCCAACTTCA
AGATCCGCCACAACATCGAGGACGGCGGCGTGCAGCTCGCCGACCACTACCAGCAGAACACCCCCATCGG
CGACGGCCCCGTGCTGCTGCCCGACAACCACTACCTGAGCACCCAGTCCAAGCTGAGCAAAGACCCCAAC
GAGAAGCGCGATCACATGGTCCTGCTGGAGTTCGTGACCGCCGCCGGGATCACTCTCGGCATGGACGAGC
TGTACAAGTAATGAGAATTCACCCAGCTTTCTTGTACAAAGTGGTTGATCATCGATGATCTAGAGCTCGC
TGATCAGCCTCGACTGTGCCTTCTAGTTGCCAGCCATCTGTTGTTTGCCCCTCCCCCGTGCCTTCCTTGA
CCCTGGAAGGTGCCACTCCCACTGTCCTTTCCTAATAAAATGAGGAAATTGCATCGCATTGTCTGAGTAG
GTGTCATTCTATTCTGGGGGGTGGGGTGGGGCAGGACAGCAAGGGGGAGGATTGGGAAGACAATAGCAGG
CATGCTGGGGATGCGGTGGGCTCTATGGCTTCTGAGGCGGAAAGAACCTGCAGCCCAAGCTTGGCGTAAT
CATGGTCATAGCTGTTTCCTGTGTGAAATTGTTATCCGCTCACAATTCCACACAACATACGAGCCGGAAG
CATAAAGTGTAAAGCCTGGGGTGCCTAATGAGTGAGCTAACTCACATTAATTGCGTTGCGCTCACTGCCC
GCTTTCCAGTCGGGAAACCTGTCGTGCCAGCGGATCCATTCATGAATGAATTCATGTCGACATACTAGTT
AAAAGTTTTGTTACTTTATAGAAGAAATTTTGAGTTTTTGTTTTTTTTTAATAAATAAATAAACATAAAT
AAATTGTTTGTTGAATTTATTATTAGTATGTAAGTGTAAATATAATAAAACTTAATATCTATTCAAATTA
ATAAATAAACCTCGATATACAGACCGATAAAACACATGCGTCAATTTTACGCATGATTATCTTTAACGTA
CGTCACAATATGATTATCTTTCTAGGGTTAATCTAGTATACGCGTATGCGGCCGCTTAATTAATCCAGCT
TTTGTTCCCTTTAGTGAGGGTTAATTGCGCGCTTGGCGTAATCATGGTCATAGCTGTTTCCTGTGTGAAA
TTGTTATCCGCTCACAATTCCACACAACATACGAGCCGGAAGCATAAAGTGTAAAGCCTGGGGTGCCTAA
TGAGTGAGCTAACTCACATTAATTGCGTTGCGCTCACTGCCCGCTTTCCAGTCGGGAAACCTGTCGTGCC
AGCTGCATTAATGAATCGGCCAACGCGCGGGGAGAGGCGGTTTGCGTATTGGGCGCTCTTCCGCTTCCTC
GCTCACTGACTCGCTGCGCTCGGTCGTTCGGCTGCGGCGAGCGGTATCAGCTCACTCAAAGGCGGTAATA
CGGTTATCCACAGAATCAGGGGATAACGCAGGAAAGAACATGTGAGCAAAAGGCCAGCAAAAGGCCAGGA
ACCGTAAAAAGGCCGCGTTGCTGGCGTTTTTCCATAGGCTCCGCCCCCCTGACGAGCATCACAAAAATCG
ACGCTCAAGTCAGAGGTGGCGAAACCCGACAGGACTATAAAGATACCAGGCGTTTCCCCCTGGAAGCTCC
CTCGTGCGCTCTCCTGTTCCGACCCTGCCGCTTACCGGATACCTGTCCGCCTTTCTCCCTTCGGGAAGCG
TGGCGCTTTCTCATAGCTCACGCTGTAGGTATCTCAGTTCGGTGTAGGTCGTTCGCTCCAAGCTGGGCTG
TGTGCACGAACCCCCCGTTCAGCCCGACCGCTGCGCCTTATCCGGTAACTATCGTCTTGAGTCCAACCCG
GTAAGACACGACTTATCGCCACTGGCAGCAGCCACTGGTAACAGGATTAGCAGAGCGAGGTATGTAGGCG
GTGCTACAGAGTTCTTGAAGTGGTGGCCTAACTACGGCTACACTAGAAGAACAGTATTTGGTATCTGCGC
TCTGCTGAAGCCAGTTACCTTCGGAAAAAGAGTTGGTAGCTCTTGATCCGGCAAACAAACCACCGCTGGT
AGCGGTGGTTTTTTTGTTTGCAAGCAGCAGATTACGCGCAGAAAAAAAGGATCTCAAGAAGATCCTTTGA
TCTTTTCTACGGGGTCTGACGCTCAGTGGAACGAAAACTCACGTTAAGGGATTTTGGTCATGAGATTATC
AAAAAGGATCTTCACCTAGATCCTTTTAAATTAAAAATGAAGTTTTAAATCAATCTAAAGTATATATGAG
TAAACTTGGTCTGACAGTTACCAATGCTTAATCAGTGAGGCACCTATCTCAGCGATCTGTCTATTTCGTT
CATCCATAGTTGCCTGACTCCCCGTCGTGTAGATAACTACGATACGGGAGGGCTTACCATCTGGCCCCAG
TGCTGCAATGATACCGCGAGACCCACGCTCACCGGCTCCAGATTTATCAGCAATAAACCAGCCAGCCGGA
AGGGCCGAGCGCAGAAGTGGTCCTGCAACTTTATCCGCCTCCATCCAGTCTATTAATTGTTGCCGGGAAG
CTAGAGTAAGTAGTTCGCCAGTTAATAGTTTGCGCAACGTTGTTGCCATTGCTACAGGCATCGTGGTGTC
ACGCTCGTCGTTTGGTATGGCTTCATTCAGCTCCGGTTCCCAACGATCAAGGCGAGTTACATGATCCCCC
ATGTTGTGCAAAAAAGCGGTTAGCTCCTTCGGTCCTCCGATCGTTGTCAGAAGTAAGTTGGCCGCAGTGT
TATCACTCATGGTTATGGCAGCACTGCATAATTCTCTTACTGTCATGCCATCCGTAAGATGCTTTTCTGT
GACTGGTGAGTACTCAACCAAGTCATTCTGAGAATAGTGTATGCGGCGACCGAGTTGCTCTTGCCCGGCG
TCAATACGGGATAATACCGCGCCACATAGCAGAACTTTAAAAGTGCTCATCATTGGAAAACGTTCTTCGG
GGCGAAAACTCTCAAGGATCTTACCGCTGTTGAGATCCAGTTCGATGTAACCCACTCGTGCACCCAACTG
ATCTTCAGCATCTTTTACTTTCACCAGCGTTTCTGGGTGAGCAAAAACAGGAAGGCAAAATGCCGCAAAA
AAGGGAATAAGGGCGACACGGAAATGTTGAATACTCATACTCTTCCTTTTTCAATATTATTGAAGCATTT
ATCAGGGTTATTGTCTCATGAGCGGATACATATTTGAATGTATTTAGAAAAATAAACAAATAGGGGTTCC
GCGCACATTTCCCCGAAAAGTGCCAC
